Addgene plasmid #127032: pJUMP18-lambdaRED_NOC
Purpose: Basic Part NOC- Complete ORF; LambdaRED / _RED; Policistronic "NOC" part with coding regions for the three lambda red proteins (the first; gam; doesn't have RBS; but bet and exo genes have RBS).
Depositing lab: Chris French. Depositing organization: University of Edinburgh. Publication: Joint universal modular plasmids (JUMP): a flexible vector platform for synthetic biology. Valenzuela-Ortega M, French C. Synth Biol (Oxf). 2021 Feb 2;6(1):ysab003. doi: 10.1093/synbio/ysab003. eCollection 2021. PubMed 33623824.
Backbone
  Vector backbone: pJUMP18-Uac
  Backbone manufacturer: Backbone derived from SEVA.
  Vector type: Bacterial Expression, Synthetic Biology
Growth in bacteria
  Bacterial resistance: Ampicillin, 100 μg/mL
  Growth temperature: 37°C
  Growth strain: JM109
  Copy number: High Copy
Gene/Insert
  Gene/Insert name: Part ?RED_NOC
  Species: Synthetic
  Mutation: None
  Cloning method: Restriction Enzyme; 5′ cloning site Unknown (unknown if destroyed)
Terms and licenses: Academic/Nonprofit Terms; Industry Terms: Not Available to Industry
Depositor comments: Part sequence from pKD46 recombineering vector (PMID: 10829079) Please visit https://www.biorxiv.org/content/10.1101/799585v1 for bioRxiv preprint.
How to cite: pJUMP18-lambdaRED_NOC was a gift from Chris French (Addgene plasmid # 127032 ; http://n2t.net/addgene:127032 ; RRID:Addgene_127032)
