[The description below was written by a language model from this plasmid's Addgene catalogue record and pLannotate feature annotations shown in this document.]
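Description:
pJUMP18-lambdaRED_NOC is a basic-part plasmid from the Joint Universal Modular Plasmids (JUMP) synthetic biology platform, built on the SEVA-derived pJUMP18-Uac backbone and classed as a bacterial expression/synthetic biology vector. At about 4.5 kb, it replicates in E. coli from a high-copy ColE1/pUC-type origin and is selected with ampicillin through a TEM-type bla gene driven by its own AmpR promoter and followed by the fd terminator. An incP oriT is also annotated, which would allow conjugative mobilisation when transfer functions are supplied in trans.

The payload is a polycistronic "NOC" part, meaning a complete open reading frame module, carrying the three lambda Red recombination genes taken from the recombineering vector pKD46. Gam inhibits the host RecBCD nuclease and so protects linear double-stranded DNA. Bet is a single-strand binding protein that promotes annealing, and Exo is the exonuclease that processes double-stranded ends to generate the recombinogenic substrate. According to the record, gam lacks its own ribosome binding site, whereas bet and exo retain theirs, so the part is meant to be joined to an upstream promoter and RBS during modular assembly. No promoter driving the operon is annotated in this plasmid.

The cassette is flanked by BioBrick prefix and suffix sequences and insulated by the lambda t0 terminator downstream and an rrnB T1 terminator upstream. A short lacI fragment and a CAP binding site are also detected and appear to be backbone remnants. The plasmid serves mainly as a storage and source vector for building lambda Red expression devices for recombineering.
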