Features (pLannotate 1.2.2; 14 found; start..end, strand, type, name):
     39..60      +  misc_feature   BioBrick prefix: BioBrick prefix for parts that do not start with "ATG"
     83..499     +  CDS            Gam: inhibitor of the host RecBCD nuclease in the λ Red system; gam; protects the double-stranded DNA substrate for recombination
    505..1287    +  CDS            bet: VBET_LAMBD - Also known as betA, red-beta, redB. Experimental evidence at protein level: Swiss-Prot protein existence level 1. Gene bet protein functions in general recombination and in the late, rolling-circle mode of lambda DNA replication. Has a function similar to that of E.coli recT. It is a single-stranded DNA binding protein that can promote renaturation of DNA. From Escherichia phage lambda (Bacteriophage lambda).
   1287..1964    +  CDS            exo: EXO_LAMBD - Also known as red-alpha, redX. Experimental evidence at protein level: Swiss-Prot protein existence level 1. Facilitates phage DNA recombination through the double-strand break repair (DSBR) and single-strand annealing pathways. Also important for the late, rolling-circle mode of lambda DNA replication. From Escherichia phage lambda (Bacteriophage lambda).
   1992..2012    +  misc_feature   BioBrick suffix: universal suffix for all parts
   2046..2140    +  terminator     lambda t0 terminator: transcription terminator from phage lambda
   2213..2304    +  promoter       AmpR promoter: bla
   2305..3162    +  CDS            bla: BLAT_ECOLX - Experimental evidence at protein level: Swiss-Prot protein existence level 1. TEM-type are the most prevalent beta-lactamases in enterobacteria; they hydrolyze the beta-lactam bond in susceptible beta-lactam antibiotics, thus conferring resistance to penicillins and cephalosporins. TEM-3 and TEM-4 are capable of hydrolyzing cefotaxime and ceftazidime. TEM-5 is capable of hydrolyzing ceftazidime. TEM-6 is capable of hydrolyzing ceftazidime and aztreonam. TEM-8/CAZ-2, TEM- 16/CAZ-7 and TEM-24/CAZ-6 are markedly active against ceftazidime. IRT- 4 shows resistance to beta-lactamase in
   3169..3208    +  terminator     fd terminator: central terminator from bacteriophage fd (Otsuka and Kunisawa, 1982)
   3355..3463    +  oriT           oriT: incP origin of transfer
   3499..4087    +  rep_origin     ori: high-copy-number ColE1/pMB1/pBR322/pUC origin of replication
   4270..4362    +  CDS            lacI (fragment): lac repressor; lacI; The lac repressor binds to the lac operator to inhibit transcription in E. coli. This inhibition can be relieved by adding lactose or isopropyl-β-D-thiogalactopyranoside (IPTG).
   4375..4396    +  protein_bind   CAP binding site: CAP binding activates transcription in the presence of cAMP. E. coli catabolite activator protein
   4430..4516    -  terminator     rrnB T1 terminator: Escherichia coli rrnB; transcription terminator T1 from the E. coli rrnB gene
>Addgene plasmid #127032 | pJUMP18-lambdaRED_NOC | addgene full sequence | sequence record 252074 | Addgene NGS Result
TTAATTAAGGAGTTTTGCAGGTGCACCTGCTTTTCGCTGAATTCGCGGCCGCTTCTAGAGGGTCTGCGAT
GTTTGGTCTCTAATGGATATTAATACTGAAACTGAGATCAAGCAAAAGCATTCACTAACCCCCTTTCCTG
TTTTCCTAATCAGCCCGGCATTTCGCGGGCGATATTTTCACAGCTATTTCAGGAGTTCAGCCATGAACGC
TTATTACATTCAGGATCGTCTTGAGGCTCAGAGCTGGGCGCGTCACTACCAGCAGCTCGCCCGTGAAGAG
AAAGAGGCAGAACTGGCAGACGACATGGAAAAAGGCCTGCCCCAGCACCTGTTTGAATCGCTATGCATCG
ATCATTTGCAACGCCACGGGGCCAGCAAAAAATCCATTACCCGTGCGTTTGATGACGATGTTGAGTTTCA
GGAGCGCATGGCAGAACACATCCGGTACATGGTTGAAACCATTGCTCACCACCAGGTTGATATTGATTCA
GAGGTATAAAACGAATGAGTACTGCACTCGCAACGCTGGCTGGGAAGCTGGCTGAACGTGTCGGCATGGA
TTCTGTCGACCCACAGGAACTGATCACCACTCTTCGCCAGACGGCATTTAAAGGTGATGCCAGTGATGCG
CAGTTCATTGCATTACTGATCGTTGCCAACCAGTACGGCCTTAATCCGTGGACGAAAGAAATTTACGCCT
TTCCTGATAAGCAGAATGGCATCGTTCCGGTGGTGGGCGTTGATGGCTGGTCCCGCATCATCAATGAAAA
CCAGCAGTTTGATGGCATGGACTTTGAGCAGGACAATGAATCCTGTACATGCCGGATTTACCGCAAGGAC
CGTAATCATCCGATCTGCGTTACCGAATGGATGGATGAATGCCGCCGCGAACCATTCAAAACTCGCGAAG
GCAGAGAAATCACGGGGCCGTGGCAGTCGCATCCCAAACGGATGTTACGTCATAAAGCCATGATTCAGTG
TGCCCGTCTGGCCTTCGGATTTGCTGGTATCTATGACAAGGATGAAGCCGAGCGCATTGTCGAAAATACT
GCATACACTGCTGAACGTCAGCCGGAACGCGACATCACTCCGGTTAACGATGAAACCATGCAGGAGATTA
ACACTCTGCTGATCGCCCTGGATAAAACATGGGATGACGACTTATTGCCGCTCTGTTCCCAGATATTTCG
CCGCGACATTCGTGCATCGTCAGAACTGACACAGGCCGAAGCAGTAAAAGCTCTTGGATTCCTGAAACAG
AAAGCCGCAGAGCAGAAGGTGGCAGCATGACACCGGACATTATCCTCCAGCGTACCGGGATCGATGTGAG
AGCTGTCGAACAGGGGGATGATGCGTGGCACAAATTACGGCTCGGCGTCATCACCGCTTCAGAAGTTCAC
AACGTGATAGCAAAACCCCGCTCCGGAAAGAAGTGGCCTGACATGAAAATGTCCTACTTCCACACCCTGC
TTGCTGAGGTTTGCACCGGTGTGGCTCCGGAAGTTAACGCTAAAGCACTGGCCTGGGGAAAACAGTACGA
GAACGACGCCAGAACCCTGTTTGAGTTCACTTCCGGCGTGAATGTTACTGAATCCCCGATCATCTATCGC
GACGAAAGTATGCGTACCGCCTGCTCTCCCGATGGTTTATGCAGTGACGGCAACGGCCTTGAACTGAAAT
GCCCGTTTACCTCCCGGGATTTCATGAAGTTCCGGCTCGGTGGTTTCGAGGCCATAAAGTCAGCTTACAT
GGCCCAGGTGCAGTACAGCATGTGGGTGACGCGAAAAAATGCCTGGTACTTTGCCAACTATGACCCGCGT
ATGAAGCGTGAAGGCCTGCATTATGTCGTGATTGAGCGGGATGAAAAGTACATGGCGAGTTTTGACGAGA
TCGTGCCGGAGTTCATCGAAAAAATGGACGAGGCACTGGCTGAAATTGGTTTTGTATTTGGGGAGCAATG
GCGATAAGCTTTGAGACCTTTCATCGCGACCTACTAGTAGCGGCCGCTGCAGGGAGTTGTCTTCGAAGAC
TTCGCTCTAGTCTTGGACTCCTGTTGATAGATCCAGTAATGACCTCAGAACTCCATCTGGATTTGTTCAG
AACGCTCGGTTGCCGCCGGGCGTTTTTTATTGGTGAGAATCCAGGGGTCCCCAATAATTACGATTTAAAT
TAGTAGCCCGCCTAATGAGCGGGCTTTTTTTTAATTCCCCTATTTGTTTATTTTTCTAAATACATTCAAA
TATGTATCCGCTCATGAGACAATAACCCTGATAAATGCTTCAATAATATTGAAAAAGGAAGAGTATGAGC
ATTCAGCATTTTCGTGTGGCGCTGATTCCGTTTTTTGCGGCGTTTTGCCTGCCGGTGTTTGCGCATCCGG
AAACCCTGGTGAAAGTGAAAGATGCGGAAGATCAACTGGGTGCGCGCGTGGGCTATATTGAACTGGATCT
GAACAGCGGCAAAATTCTGGAATCTTTTCGTCCGGAAGAACGTTTTCCGATGATGAGCACCTTTAAAGTG
CTGCTGTGCGGTGCGGTTCTGAGCCGTGTGGATGCGGGCCAGGAACAACTGGGCCGTCGTATTCATTATA
GCCAGAACGATCTGGTGGAATATAGCCCGGTGACCGAAAAACATCTGACCGATGGCATGACCGTGCGTGA
ACTGTGCAGCGCGGCGATTACCATGAGCGATAACACCGCGGCGAACCTGCTGCTGACGACCATTGGCGGT
CCGAAAGAACTGACCGCGTTTCTGCATAACATGGGCGATCATGTGACCCGTCTGGATCGTTGGGAACCGG
AACTGAACGAAGCGATTCCGAACGATGAACGTGATACCACCATGCCGGCAGCAATGGCGACCACCCTGCG
TAAACTGCTGACGGGTGAGCTGCTGACCCTGGCAAGCCGCCAGCAACTGATTGATTGGATGGAAGCGGAT
AAAGTGGCGGGTCCGCTGCTGCGTAGCGCGCTGCCGGCTGGCTGGTTTATTGCGGATAAAAGCGGTGCGG
GCGAACGTGGCAGCCGTGGCATTATTGCGGCGCTGGGCCCGGATGGTAAACCGAGCCGTATTGTGGTGAT
TTATACCACCGGCAGCCAGGCGACGATGGATGAACGTAACCGTCAGATTGCGGAAATTGGCGCGAGCCTG
ATTAAACATTGGTAAACCGATACAATTAAAGGCTCCTTTTGGAGCCTTTTTTTTTGGACGACCCTTGTCC
TTTTCCGCTGCATAACCCTGCTTCGGGGTCATTATAGCGATTTTTTCGGTATATCCATCCTTTTTCGCAC
GATATACAGGATTTTGCCAAAGGGTTCGTGTAGACTTTCCTTGGTGTATCCAACGGCGTCAGCCGGGCAG
GATAGGTGAAGTAGGCCCACCCGCGAGCGGGTGTTCCTTCTTCACTGTCCCTTATTCGCACCTGGCGGTG
CTCAACGGGAATCCTGCTCTGCGAGGCTGGCCGTAGGCCGGCCCCGTAGAAAAGATCAAAGGATCTTCTT
GAGATCCTTTTTTTCTGCGCGTAATCTGCTGCTTGCAAACAAAAAAACCACCGCTACCAGCGGTGGTTTG
TTTGCCGGATCAAGAGCTACCAACTCTTTTTCCGAAGGTAACTGGCTTCAGCAGAGCGCAGATACCAAAT
ACTGTTCTTCTAGTGTAGCCGTAGTTAGGCCACCACTTCAAGAACTCTGTAGCACCGCCTACATACCTCG
CTCTGCTAATCCTGTTACCAGTGGCTGCTGCCAGTGGCGATAAGTCGTGTCTTACCGGGTTGGACTCAAG
ACGATAGTTACCGGATAAGGCGCAGCGGTCGGGCTGAACGGGGGGTTCGTGCACACAGCCCAGCTTGGAG
CGAACGACCTACACCGAACTGAGATACCTACAGCGTGAGCTATGAGAAAGCGCCACGCTTCCCGAAGGGA
GAAAGGCGGACAGGTATCCGGTAAGCGGCAGGGTCGGAACAGGAGAGCGCACGAGGGAGCTTCCAGGGGG
AAACGCCTGGTATCTTTATAGTCCTGTCGGGTTTCGCCACCTCTGACTTGAGCGTCGATTTTTGTGATGC
TCGTCAGGGGGGCGGAGCCTATGGAAAAACGCCAGCAACGCGGCCTTTTTACGGTTCCTGGCCTTTTGCT
GGCCTTTTGCTCACATGTTCTTTCCTGCGTTATCCCCTGATTCTGTGGATAACCGTATTACCGCCTTTGA
GTGAGCTGATACCGCTCGCCGCAGCCGAACGACCGAGCGCAGCGAGTCAGTGAGCGAGGAAGCGGAAGAG
CGCCCAATACGCAAACCGCCTCTCCCCGCGCGTTGGCCGATTCATTAATGCAGCTGGCACGACAGGTTTC
CCGACTGGAAAGCGGGCAGTGAGCGCAACGCAATTAATGTGAGTTAGCTCACTCATTAGGCAGGCGCGCC
CAGCTGTCTAGGGCGGCGGATTTGTCCTACTCAGGAGAGCGTTCACCGACAAACAACAGATAAAACGAAA
GGCCCAGTCTTTCGACTGAGCCTTTCGTTTTATTTGATGCCT
